Addgene plasmid #69355: pGEX-4T1-Rac1 G15A
Purpose: expression of nucleotide free Rac1 in bacterial cells
Depositing lab: Rafael Garcia-Mata. Depositing organization: University of Toledo. Publication: Analysis of activated GAPs and GEFs in cell lysates. Garcia-Mata R, Wennerberg K, Arthur WT, Noren NK, Ellerbroek SM, Burridge K. Methods Enzymol. 2006;406:425-37. 10.1016/S0076-6879(06)06031-9 PubMed 16472675.
Backbone
  Vector backbone: pGEX-4T1
  Backbone manufacturer: GE
  Backbone size w/o insert (bp): 4900
  Total vector size (bp): 5500
  Vector type: Bacterial Expression
Growth in bacteria
  Bacterial resistance: Ampicillin, 100 μg/mL
  Growth temperature: 37°C
  Growth strain: DH5alpha
  Copy number: High Copy
Gene/Insert
  Gene/Insert name: Rac1 (alt names: MIG5; TC-25; p21-Rac1)
  Species: H. sapiens (human)
  Insert size (bp): 576
  Mutation: G15A
  GenBank ID: 5879
  Entrez Gene: RAC1 (a.k.a. MIG5, MRD48, Rac-1, TC-25, p21-Rac1)
  Promoter: tac
  Tag / fusion protein: GST (N terminal on backbone)
  Cloning method: Restriction Enzyme; 5′ cloning site EcoRI (not destroyed); 3′ cloning site XhoI (not destroyed)
  Sequencing primers: 5′ pGEX5; 3′ pGEX3
Resource information
  A portion of this plasmid was derived from a plasmid made by: Keith Burridge Lab, UNC Chapel Hill
Terms and licenses: Academic/Nonprofit Terms; Industry Terms: Not Available to Industry
Depositor comments: Rac1 has a mutation, G15A, which makes it nucleotide free when expressed in bacteria, which can be used GEF pulldowns.
How to cite: pGEX-4T1-Rac1 G15A was a gift from Rafael Garcia-Mata (Addgene plasmid # 69355 ; http://n2t.net/addgene:69355 ; RRID:Addgene_69355)
