[The description below was written by a language model from this plasmid's Addgene catalogue record.]
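Description:
pGEX-4T1-Rac1 G15A is a bacterial expression plasmid built on the commercial pGEX-4T1 backbone, designed to produce a GST-tagged mutant form of the human small GTPase Rac1 in E. coli. The plasmid is about 5.5 kb in total (a roughly 4.9 kb backbone plus a 576 bp insert), is maintained at high copy number, and is selected with ampicillin. No feature table accompanies the record, so elements such as the origin of replication are not individually listed.

The human RAC1 coding sequence was inserted by restriction cloning between the EcoRI and XhoI sites, both of which remain intact. This places it downstream of, and in frame with, the glutathione S-transferase tag encoded by the backbone, giving an N-terminal GST fusion. Expression is driven by the tac promoter, a hybrid trp/lac promoter that is generally induced with IPTG in pGEX-type systems. The GST moiety allows the fusion protein to be captured on glutathione resin.

The key feature is the G15A substitution in Rac1, which, according to the depositor, renders the protein nucleotide-free when it is expressed in bacteria. Guanine nucleotide exchange factors bind preferentially to the nucleotide-free state of their target GTPase, so immobilised GST-Rac1 G15A serves as an affinity bait. The record indicates that its intended use is in pulldown assays to isolate active Rac1 GEFs, consistent with the associated methods work on analysing activated GAPs and GEFs in cell lysates.
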