>Addgene plasmid #69355 | pGEX-4T1-Rac1 G15A | addgene partial sequence | sequence record 124379 | pGEX5 5'-GGGCTGGCAAGCCACGTTTGGTG-3'
TGGTTCCGCGTGGATCCCCGGAATTCATGCAGGCCATCAAGTGTGTGGTGGTGGGAGACGGAGCTGTAGC
TAAAACTTGCCTACTGATCAGTTACACAACCAATGCATTTCCTGGAGAATATATCCCTACTGTCTTTGAC
AATTATTCTGCCAATGTTATGGTAGATGGAAAACCGGTGAATCTGGGCTTATGGGATACAGCTGGACAAG
AAGATTATGACAGATTACGCCCCCTATCCTATCCGCAAACAGATGTGTCCTTAATTTGCTTTTCCCTTGT
GAGTCCTGCATCATTTGAAAATGTCCGTGCAAAGTGGTATCCTGAGGTGCGGCACCACTGTCCCAACACT
CCCATCATCCTAGTGGGAACTAAACTTGATCTTAGGGATGATAAAGACACGATCGAGAAACTGAAGGAGA
AGAAGCTGACTCCCATCACCTATCCGCAGGGTCTAGCCATGGCTAAGGAGATTGGTGCCGTAAAATACCT
GGAGTGCTCGGCGCTCACACAGCGAGGCCTCAAGACAGTGTTTGACGAAGCGATCCGAGCAGTCCTCTGC
CCGCCTCCCGTGAAGAAGAGGAAGAGAAAATGCCTGCTGTTGTAACTCGAGCGGCCGCATCGTGACTGAC
TGACGATCTGCCTCGCGCGTTTCGGTGATGACGGTGAAAACCTCTGACACATGCAGCTCCCGGAGACGGT
CACAGCTTGTCTGTAAGCGGATGCCGGGAGCAGACAAGCCCGTCAGGGCGCGTCAGCGGGTGTTGGCGGG
TGTCGG
